Addgene plasmid #107368: pCOLA kiwi sensor sfGFP
Purpose: Expresses sfGFP (a GFP) in Ecoli off a T7 promoter when exposed to extracted and RPA-amplified kiwi DNA
Depositing lab: James Collins. Depositing organization: Massachusetts Institute of Technology. Publication: BioBits Explorer: A modular synthetic biology education kit. Huang A, Nguyen PQ, Stark JC, Takahashi MK, Donghia N, Ferrante T, Dy AJ, Hsu KJ, Dubner RS, Pardee K, Jewett MC, Collins JJ. Sci Adv. 2018 Aug 1;4(8):eaat5105. doi: 10.1126/sciadv.aat5105. eCollection 2018 Aug. PubMed 30083608.
Backbone
  Vector backbone: pCOLADuet-1
  Backbone manufacturer: Novagen 71406-3
  Backbone size w/o insert (bp): 3340
  Total vector size (bp): 4160
  Vector type: Bacterial Expression
Growth in bacteria
  Bacterial resistance: Kanamycin, 50 μg/mL
  Growth temperature: 37°C
  Growth strain: DH5alpha
  Copy number: High Copy
Gene/Insert
  Gene/Insert name: kiwi-detecting toehold + sfGFP
  Insert size (bp): 823
  Promoter: T7
  Cloning method: Gibson Cloning
  Sequencing primers: 5′ tttttcccgcgttttcgca; 3′ ctagcataaccccttggggc
Terms and licenses: Academic/Nonprofit Terms; Industry Terms: Not Available to Industry
How to cite: pCOLA kiwi sensor sfGFP was a gift from James Collins (Addgene plasmid # 107368 ; http://n2t.net/addgene:107368 ; RRID:Addgene_107368)
