[The description below was written by a language model from this plasmid's Addgene catalogue record and pLannotate feature annotations shown in this document.]
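Description:
pCOLA kiwi sensor sfGFP is a bacterial expression plasmid built on the pCOLADuet-1 backbone. It carries a toehold-switch biosensor that reports the presence of kiwi DNA through green fluorescence. The plasmid replicates from the ColA origin, which is compatible with other common plasmid origins in E. coli, and is selected with kanamycin through an aph(3')-Ia resistance gene driven by a bla-type promoter. The backbone also retains lacI with its own promoter. The annotation additionally picks up short tetracycline-resistance and AmpR-promoter fragments, which appear to be backbone remnants rather than functional markers. The catalogue lists a total size of about 4.16 kb, while the sequenced record is 4,093 nt.

The insert, assembled by Gibson cloning, is described as a kiwi-detecting toehold plus sfGFP under a T7 promoter. In the feature table, a gap of roughly 100 nt lies between the T7 promoter and the superfolder GFP coding sequence. The toehold switch is not annotated as a feature but presumably occupies this interval. The sfGFP reading frame is followed by a partial Strep-Tag II match and a T7 terminator. A toehold switch is an RNA hairpin that sequesters the ribosome binding site and start codon. Pairing with a complementary trigger RNA opens the structure and allows translation. Here, the transcript made by T7 RNA polymerase yields sfGFP only when a trigger derived from extracted, RPA-amplified kiwi DNA is present. The construct comes from a modular synthetic biology education kit, where it provides a fluorescent readout for detecting fruit DNA. The record does not give the specific kiwi target sequence.
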