Features (pLannotate 1.2.2; 12 found; start..end, strand, type, name):
     35..53      +  promoter       T7 promoter: promoter for bacteriophage T7 RNA polymerase
    152..847     +  CDS            Superfolder GFP: Superfolder GFP is a basic (constitutively fluorescent) green fluorescent protein published in 2005, derived from Aequorea victoria. It is reported to be a very rapidly-maturing weak dimer.
    848..870     +  CDS            Strep-Tag II (fragment): peptide that binds Strep-Tactin®, an engineered form of streptavidin
    875..921     +  terminator     T7 terminator: transcription terminator for bacteriophage T7 RNA polymerase
   1085..1142    +  promoter       AmpR promoter (fragment): bla
   1151..1966    -  CDS            KanR: aminoglycoside phosphotransferase; aph(3')-Ia; confers resistance to kanamycin in bacteria or G418 (Geneticin®) in eukaryotes
   1967..2058    -  promoter       AmpR promoter: bla
   2076..2711    -  rep_origin     ColA ori: Plasmids containing the ColA origin of replication can be propagated in E. coli cells that contain additional plasmids with compatible origins.
   2796..2860    -  CDS            TcR (fragment): tetracycline efflux protein; tet; confers resistance to tetracycline
   2875..2896    -  protein_bind   CAP binding site: CAP binding activates transcription in the presence of cAMP. E. coli catabolite activator protein
   2909..3991    -  CDS            lacI: lac repressor; lacI; The lac repressor binds to the lac operator to inhibit transcription in E. coli. This inhibition can be relieved by adding lactose or isopropyl-β-D-thiogalactopyranoside (IPTG).
   3992..4069    -  promoter       lacI promoter: lacI
>Addgene plasmid #107368 | pCOLA kiwi sensor sfGFP | addgene full sequence | sequence record 224289 | Addgene NGS Result
GAAGTCTAACGCTGCTCTGGGCTAACTGTCGCGCTAATACGACTCACTATAGGGCGTTCTTCATCGATGC
GAGAGCCGAGATATCCGTTGGGACTTTAGAACAGAGGAGATAAAGATGCAACGGATATCAAACCTGGCGG
CAGCGCAAAAGATGAGCAAAGGTGAAGAACTGTTTACCGGCGTTGTGCCGATTCTGGTGGAACTGGATGG
CGATGTGAACGGTCACAAATTCAGCGTGCGTGGTGAAGGTGAAGGCGATGCCACGATTGGCAAACTGACG
CTGAAATTTATCTGCACCACCGGCAAACTGCCGGTGCCGTGGCCGACGCTGGTGACCACCCTGACCTATG
GCGTTCAGTGTTTTAGTCGCTATCCGGATCACATGAAACGTCACGATTTCTTTAAATCTGCAATGCCGGA
AGGCTATGTGCAGGAACGTACGATTAGCTTTAAAGATGATGGCAAATATAAAACGCGCGCCGTTGTGAAA
TTTGAAGGCGATACCCTGGTGAACCGCATTGAACTGAAAGGCACGGATTTTAAAGAAGATGGCAATATCC
TGGGCCATAAACTGGAATACAACTTTAATAGCCATAATGTTTATATTACGGCGGATAAACAGAAAAATGG
CATCAAAGCGAATTTTACCGTTCGCCATAACGTTGAAGATGGCAGTGTGCAGCTGGCAGATCATTATCAG
CAGAATACCCCGATTGGTGATGGTCCGGTGCTGCTGCCGGATAATCATTATCTGAGCACGCAGACCGTTC
TGTCTAAAGATCCGAACGAAAAAGGCACGCGGGACCACATGGTTCTGCACGAATATGTGAATGCGGCAGG
TATTACGTGGAGCCATCCGCAGTTCGAAAAATAATAGCATAACCCCTTGGGGCCTCTAAACGGGTCTTGA
GGGGTTTTTTGCTGAAACCTCAGGCATTTGAGAAGCACACGGTCACACTGCTTCCGGTAGTCAATAAACC
GGTAAACCAGCAATAGACATAAGCGGCTATTTAACGACCCTGCCCTGAACCGACGACAAGCTGACGACCG
GGTCTCCGCAAGTGGCACTTTTCGGGGAAATGTGCGCGGAACCCCTATTTGTTTATTTTTCTAAATACAT
TCAAATATGTATCCGCTCATGAATTAATTCTTAGAAAAACTCATCGAGCATCAAATGAAACTGCAATTTA
TTCATATCAGGATTATCAATACCATATTTTTGAAAAAGCCGTTTCTGTAATGAAGGAGAAAACTCACCGA
GGCAGTTCCATAGGATGGCAAGATCCTGGTATCGGTCTGCGATTCCGACTCGTCCAACATCAATACAACC
TATTAATTTCCCCTCGTCAAAAATAAGGTTATCAAGTGAGAAATCACCATGAGTGACGACTGAATCCGGT
GAGAATGGCAAAAGTTTATGCATTTCTTTCCAGACTTGTTCAACAGGCCAGCCATTACGCTCGTCATCAA
AATCACTCGCATCAACCAAACCGTTATTCATTCGTGATTGCGCCTGAGCGAGACGAAATACGCGGTCGCT
GTTAAAAGGACAATTACAAACAGGAATCGAATGCAACCGGCGCAGGAACACTGCCAGCGCATCAACAATA
TTTTCACCTGAATCAGGATATTCTTCTAATACCTGGAATGCTGTTTTCCCGGGGATCGCAGTGGTGAGTA
ACCATGCATCATCAGGAGTACGGATAAAATGCTTGATGGTCGGAAGAGGCATAAATTCCGTCAGCCAGTT
TAGTCTGACCATCTCATCTGTAACATCATTGGCAACGCTACCTTTGCCATGTTTCAGAAACAACTCTGGC
GCATCGGGCTTCCCATACAATCGATAGATTGTCGCACCTGATTGCCCGACATTATCGCGAGCCCATTTAT
ACCCATATAAATCAGCATCCATGTTGGAATTTAATCGCGGCCTAGAGCAAGACGTTTCCCGTTGAATATG
GCTCATACTCTTCCTTTTTCAATATTATTGAAGCATTTATCAGGGTTATTGTCTCATGAGCGGATACATA
TTTGAATGTATTTAGAAAAATAAACAAATAGGCATGCTAGCGCAGAAACGTCCTAGAAGATGCCAGGAGG
ATACTTAGCAGAGAGACAATAAGGCCGGAGCGAAGCCGTTTTTCCATAGGCTCCGCCCCCCTGACGAACA
TCACGAAATCTGACGCTCAAATCAGTGGTGGCGAAACCCGACAGGACTATAAAGATACCAGGCGTTTCCC
CCTGATGGCTCCCTCTTGCGCTCTCCTGTTCCCGTCCTGCGGCGTCCGTGTTGTGGTGGAGGCTTTACCC
AAATCACCACGTCCCGTTCCGTGTAGACAGTTCGCTCCAAGCTGGGCTGTGTGCAAGAACCCCCCGTTCA
GCCCGACTGCTGCGCCTTATCCGGTAACTATCATCTTGAGTCCAACCCGGAAAGACACGACAAAACGCCA
CTGGCAGCAGCCATTGGTAACTGAGAATTAGTGGATTTAGATATCGAGAGTCTTGAAGTGGTGGCCTAAC
AGAGGCTACACTGAAAGGACAGTATTTGGTATCTGCGCTCCACTAAAGCCAGTTACCAGGTTAAGCAGTT
CCCCAACTGACTTAACCTTCGATCAAACCGCCTCCCCAGGCGGTTTTTTCGTTTACAGAGCAGGAGATTA
CGACGATCGTAAAAGGATCTCAAGAAGATCCTTTACGGATTCCCGACACCATCACTCTAGATTTCAGTGC
AATTTATCTCTTCAAATGTAGCACCTGAAGTCAGCCCCATACGATATAAGTTGTAATTCTCATGTTAGTC
ATGCCCCGCGCCCACCGGAAGGAGCTGACTGGGTTGAAGGCTCTCAAGGGCATCGGTCGAGATCCCGGTG
CCTAATGAGTGAGCTAACTTACATTAATTGCGTTGCGCTCACTGCCCGCTTTCCAGTCGGGAAACCTGTC
GTGCCAGCTGCATTAATGAATCGGCCAACGCGCGGGGAGAGGCGGTTTGCGTATTGGGCGCCAGGGTGGT
TTTTCTTTTCACCAGTGAGACGGGCAACAGCTGATTGCCCTTCACCGCCTGGCCCTGAGAGAGTTGCAGC
AAGCGGTCCACGCTGGTTTGCCCCAGCAGGCGAAAATCCTGTTTGATGGTGGTTAACGGCGGGATATAAC
ATGAGCTGTCTTCGGTATCGTCGTATCCCACTACCGAGATGTCCGCACCAACGCGCAGCCCGGACTCGGT
AATGGCGCGCATTGCGCCCAGCGCCATCTGATCGTTGGCAACCAGCATCGCAGTGGGAACGATGCCCTCA
TTCAGCATTTGCATGGTTTGTTGAAAACCGGACATGGCACTCCAGTCGCCTTCCCGTTCCGCTATCGGCT
GAATTTGATTGCGAGTGAGATATTTATGCCAGCCAGCCAGACGCAGACGCGCCGAGACAGAACTTAATGG
GCCCGCTAACAGCGCGATTTGCTGGTGACCCAATGCGACCAGATGCTCCACGCCCAGTCGCGTACCGTCT
TCATGGGAGAAAATAATACTGTTGATGGGTGTCTGGTCAGAGACATCAAGAAATAACGCCGGAACATTAG
TGCAGGCAGCTTCCACAGCAATGGCATCCTGGTCATCCAGCGGATAGTTAATGATCAGCCCACTGACGCG
TTGCGCGAGAAGATTGTGCACCGCCGCTTTACAGGCTTCGACGCCGCTTCGTTCTACCATCGACACCACC
ACGCTGGCACCCAGTTGATCGGCGCGAGATTTAATCGCCGCGACAATTTGCGACGGCGCGTGCAGGGCCA
GACTGGAGGTGGCAACGCCAATCAGCAACGACTGTTTGCCCGCCAGTTGTTGTGCCACGCGGTTGGGAAT
GTAATTCAGCTCCGCCATCGCCGCTTCCACTTTTTCCCGCGTTTTCGCAGAAACGTGGCTGGCCTGGTTC
ACCACGCGGGAAACGGTCTGATAAGAGACACCGGCATACTCTGCGACATCGTATAACGTTACTGGTTTCA
CATTCACCACCCTGAATTGACTCTCTTCCGGGCGCTATCATGCCATACCGCGAAAGGTTTTGCGCCATTC
GATGGTGTCCGGGATCTCGACGCTCTCCCTTAT
